Addgene plasmid #217176: pCMV-Mariner-5_AMi
Purpose: Mammalian expression vector for expression of Mariner-5_AMi transposase (CMV promoter)
Depositing lab: Yong E Zhang. Depositing organization: Institute of Zoology, Chinese Academy of Sciences. Publication: Heterologous survey of 130 DNA transposons in human cells highlights their functional divergence and expands the genome engineering toolbox. Zhang T, Tan S, Tang N, Li Y, Zhang C, Sun J, Guo Y, Gao H, Cai Y, Sun W, Wang C, Fu L, Ma H, Wu Y, Hu X, Zhang X, Gee P, Yan W, Zhao Y, Chen Q, Guo B, Wang H, Zhang YE. Cell. 2024 Jul 11;187(14):3741-3760.e30. doi: 10.1016/j.cell.2024.05.007. Epub 2024 Jun 5. PubMed 38843831.
Backbone
  Vector backbone: pCMV
  Vector type: Mammalian Expression
Growth in bacteria
  Bacterial resistance: Ampicillin, 100 μg/mL
  Growth temperature: 37°C
  Growth strain: DH5alpha
  Copy number: High Copy
Gene/Insert
  Gene/Insert name: Mariner-5_AMi transposase
  Species: Synthetic
  Cloning method: Restriction Enzyme; 5′ cloning site Unknown (unknown if destroyed); 3′ cloning site Unknown (unknown if destroyed)
Terms and licenses: Academic/Nonprofit Terms; Industry Terms: Not Available to Industry
How to cite: pCMV-Mariner-5_AMi was a gift from Yong E Zhang (Addgene plasmid # 217176 ; http://n2t.net/addgene:217176 ; RRID:Addgene_217176)
