[The description below was written by a language model from this plasmid's Addgene catalogue record and pLannotate feature annotations shown in this document.]
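Description:
pCMV-Mariner-5_AMi is a 6.1 kb mammalian expression plasmid built on a pCMV backbone to produce the Mariner-5_AMi transposase, a synthetic coding sequence for a mariner-family DNA transposon enzyme. It is maintained in E. coli through a high-copy ColE1/pUC-type origin and selected with ampicillin via the β-lactamase gene and its native promoter. An f1 phage origin is also present, along with residual lac promoter/operator, CAP site and lacI fragments carried over from the cloning backbone.

The expression unit consists of the human cytomegalovirus immediate-early enhancer and promoter upstream, and a bovine growth hormone polyadenylation signal downstream. The annotation software did not label the transposase itself, but the unannotated interval of roughly 1.6 kb between the T7 promoter and the reverse-oriented SP6 promoter is where the insert would be expected to sit. These flanking phage promoters can serve for in vitro transcription or as sequencing primer sites. The exact cloning sites are not recorded, and no epitope tag or reporter is annotated. Downstream, an SV40 early promoter and SV40 poly(A) signal flank only a short fragment of a bleomycin-resistance-type gene, so the table does not show an intact mammalian selection marker, and the plasmid appears suited mainly to transient transfection. A very short match to an HIV-1 LTR is probably incidental to the promoter junction rather than a functional viral element.

The plasmid comes from a survey that tested many DNA transposons for activity in human cells. It serves as the transposase-supplying helper, presumably co-delivered with a separate donor carrying the cognate transposon ends, which the record does not describe.
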