Features (pLannotate 1.2.2; 19 found; start..end, strand, type, name):
      1..380     +  enhancer       CMV enhancer: human cytomegalovirus immediate early enhancer
    381..584     +  promoter       CMV promoter: human cytomegalovirus (CMV) immediate early promoter
    580..613     +  LTR            5' LTR (truncated) (fragment): truncated 5' long terminal repeat (LTR) from HIV-1
    629..647     +  promoter       T7 promoter: promoter for bacteriophage T7 RNA polymerase
   2298..2316    -  promoter       SP6 promoter: promoter for bacteriophage SP6 RNA polymerase
   2342..2566    +  polyA_signal   bGH poly(A) signal: bovine growth hormone polyadenylation signal
   2570..2591    +  promoter       SV40 promoter (fragment): SV40 enhancer and early promoter
   2612..3040    +  rep_origin     f1 ori (sequence partly withheld): f1 bacteriophage origin of replication; arrow indicates direction of (+) strand synthesis
   3054..3383    +  promoter       SV40 promoter: SV40 enhancer and early promoter
   3396..3554    +  CDS            ble (fragment): BLE_KLEPN - Experimental evidence at protein level: Swiss-Prot protein existence level 1. Binding protein with a strong affinity to the bleomycin family of antibiotics. Binds to CL990; an antimitotic-antibiotic compound. From Klebsiella pneumoniae.
   3549..3670    +  polyA_signal   SV40 poly(A) signal: SV40 polyadenylation signal
   3743..3759    -  protein_bind   lac operator: The lac repressor binds to the lac operator to inhibit transcription in E. coli. This inhibition can be relieved by adding lactose or isopropyl-β-D-thiogalactopyranoside (IPTG). lac repressor encoded by lacI
   3767..3797    -  promoter       lac promoter: promoter for the E. coli lac operon
   3812..3833    -  protein_bind   CAP binding site: CAP binding activates transcription in the presence of cAMP. E. coli catabolite activator protein
   3846..3938    -  CDS            lacI (fragment): lac repressor; lacI; The lac repressor binds to the lac operator to inhibit transcription in E. coli. This inhibition can be relieved by adding lactose or isopropyl-β-D-thiogalactopyranoside (IPTG).
   4121..4709    -  rep_origin     ori: high-copy-number ColE1/pMB1/pBR322/pUC origin of replication
   4880..5740    -  CDS            AmpR: β-lactamase; bla; confers resistance to ampicillin, carbenicillin, and related antibiotics
   5741..5845    -  promoter       AmpR promoter: bla
   5904..5956    -  misc_feature   bom (fragment): basis of mobility region from pBR322
>Addgene plasmid #217176 | pCMV-Mariner-5_AMi | addgene full sequence | sequence record 444282 | Addgene NGS Result
GACATTGATTATTGACTAGTTATTAATAGTAATCAATTACGGGGTCATTAGTTCATAGCCCATATATGGA
GTTCCGCGTTACATAACTTACGGTAAATGGCCCGCCTGGCTGACCGCCCAACGACCCCCGCCCATTGACG
TCAATAATGACGTATGTTCCCATAGTAACGCCAATAGGGACTTTCCATTGACGTCAATGGGTGGAGTATT
TACGGTAAACTGCCCACTTGGCAGTACATCAAGTGTATCATATGCCAAGTACGCCCCCTATTGACGTCAA
TGACGGTAAATGGCCCGCCTGGCATTATGCCCAGTACATGACCTTATGGGACTTTCCTACTTGGCAGTAC
ATCTACGTATTAGTCATCGCTATTACCATGGTGATGCGGTTTTGGCAGTACATCAATGGGCGTGGATAGC
GGTTTGACTCACGGGGATTTCCAAGTCTCCACCCCATTGACGTCAATGGGAGTTTGTTTTGGCACCAAAA
TCAACGGGACTTTCCAAAATGTCGTAACAACTCCGCCCCATTGACGCAAATGGGCGGTAGGCGTGTACGG
TGGGAGGTCTATATAAGCAGAGCTCTCTGGCTAACTAGAGAACCCACTGCTTACTGGCTTATCGAAATTA
ATACGACTCACTATAGGGAGACCCAAGCTTGGTACCGAGCTCGGATCCACTAGTAACGGCCGCCAGTGTG
CTGGAATTCGCCGCCACCATGTTAGGTGTGTGGGTGGAAGATCAGACCCAGCGCAAAATGAACCTGAGCA
GCGCAGCGATTCGTGGTAAAGCGCTGCAGATTTACGGCTGCCTGCTGCAAGAAGATGGTGGCCCGGAAGA
ACCTTTTATGGCCAGCAAAGGCTGGTTTGATAAGTTTCTGCGCCGCATGAACCTGCATAGCGTGAAGATG
ACCGGTGAAAGCGCCAGCGCGGATCATGAAGCAGCGGCAAAGTTTCCGGAAGGCCTGCAAGCGATAATAG
CGGCGGAAGGCTATAGCCCGAAACAGGTGTTTAACGCGGACGAAACGGGCTTATTTTGGAAGCGTATGCC
TAGCCGCACCTATATTAGCAAGGAGGAAAAGGTGGCCAGCGGCTTTAAAGCCGCGAAAGATCGCCTGACC
GTGCTGTTATGTGGTAATGCGGCCGGCGATTTTAAATGCAAGCCGCTGATTGTGTACCATAGCCTGAATC
CTCGCGCGCTGAAGGGTTTAAGCCGCAACATGCTGCCTGTTCACTGGGCGGCAAACAAGAAAGCATGGGT
GACCGGCCAAGTGTTTGAGGATTGGTTTGCCCAGCATTTCATCGTGGAAGCGGAGCGCTATTGTCGTGAA
GCGAACCTGGCGTTCAAAGTGCTGCTGATCCTGGATAATGCGCCGGGCCATCCTAAACATCTGGAAACCA
TTAACCCGAACGTGCGCATCGTTTTTCTGCCGCCGAATACCACCAGCCTGATTCAGCCTCTGGATCAGGG
TGTGATCAGCACCTTTAAAGCGTATTATCTGCGCCGCAGCATTAGCCAGCTGCTGGAAGATACTGACGGC
CCGAACAAACCTACCATTCGCGAGTGGTGGAAAGCATACAACGTGCGCGATGCCATTGATAACATTAAGG
CGAGCTGGGACGAAGTGAAAAGCACCACCATCAACTCAGCCTGGAAGCCGTTATGGAAGGAGTGCGTGAT
GGACTCAAAGGGCAGCCCTAAACTGTGTACCACCGTGCAGGAAGTGATTGACCTGGGCCGCAAAGTTGGC
GGTGATGGCTTTAGCGACCTGGAAGAGGCGGATGTGATGGAGCTGATCGACAGCCACAACGAAGAGCTGA
GCGTGGACGAGCTGATTGAAATTGCGGCAGCGGATGAGGAAGAAGAGGAACAGGAACAGGAAGTGGTGCT
GGAAGTGAAGGACATGACCATGAAAAAGCTGGCGGAATTTTTTGCGCAGGCCGAACGTTTAGCGCAGTTT
GCGCTGGATATGGACCCTAGCCTGGATCGTAGCCTGCAGTTTAAGCATGGCCTGAACAGCTTACTGGGCC
CTTACAAAGAAGTGTACGCCCAGACCCAACGTTTAGCCCGTCAGTGCACCATGTTCCAGTTTCTGAAACC
GCACAGCGCAACTCCTAGCCCTACCCCTTTAGTTCTGGAAGGCGATGAAAGCCCGGTGCCTGTTGATAGC
CCGATGGACGTTACCTTACCTGTGCCTCCTACCAGCGATGTGGAAAGCGATACCGAAGATCCGAGCCCTC
CGAGCTTACATACCAACTGATGAGCGGCCGCTCGAGCATGCATCTAGAGGGCCCTATTCTATAGTGTCAC
CTAAATGCTAGAGCTCGCTGATCAGCCTCGACTGTGCCTTCTAGTTGCCAGCCATCTGTTGTTTGCCCCT
CCCCCGTGCCTTCCTTGACCCTGGAAGGTGCCACTCCCACTGTCCTTTCCTAATAAAATGAGGAAATTGC
ATCGCATTGTCTGAGTAGGTGTCATTCTATTCTGGGGGGTGGGGTGGGGCAGGACAGCAAGGGGGAGGAT
TGGGAAGACAATAGCAGGCATGCTGGGGATGCGGTGGGCTCTATGGCTTCTGAGGCGGAAAGAACCAGCT
GGGGCTCTAGGGGGTATCCCC
[124 nt withheld, positions 2612-2735]
C
[91 nt withheld, positions 2737-2827]
A
[49 nt withheld, positions 2829-2877]
CCTTTGACGTTGGAGTCCACGTTCTTT
[37 nt withheld, positions 2905-2941]
ACCCTATCTCGGTCTATTCTTTTGATTTATAAGGGATTTTGCCGATTTCGGCCTATTGGTTAAAAAATGA
GCTGATTTAACAAAAATTTAACGCGAATTAATTCTGTGGAATGTGTGTCAGTTAGGGTGTGGAAAGTCCC
CAGGCTCCCCAGCAGGCAGAAGTATGCAAAGCATGCATCTCAATTAGTCAGCAACCAGGTGTGGAAAGTC
CCCAGGCTCCCCAGCAGGCAGAAGTATGCAAAGCATGCATCTCAATTAGTCAGCAACCATAGTCCCGCCC
CTAACTCCGCCCATCCCGCCCCTAACTCCGCCCAGTTCCGCCCATTCTCCGCCCCATGGCTGACTAATTT
TTTTTATTTATGCAGAGGCCGAGGCCGCCTCTGCCTCTGAGCTATTCCAGAAGTAGTGAGGAGGCTTTTT
TGGAGGCCTAGGCTTTTGCAAAAAGCTCCCCGAAATGACCGACCAAGCGACGCCCAACCTGCCATCACGA
GATTTCGATTCCACCGCCGCCTTCTATGAAAGGTTGGGCTTCGGAATCGTTTTCCGGGACGCCGGCTGGA
TGATCCTCCAGCGCGGGGATCTCATGCTGGAGTTCTTCGCCCACCCCAACTTGTTTATTGCAGCTTATAA
TGGTTACAAATAAAGCAATAGCATCACAAATTTCACAAATAAAGCATTTTTTTCACTGCATTCTAGTTGT
GGTTTGTCCAAACTCATCAATGTATCTTATCATGTCTGTATACCGTCGACCTCTAGCTAGAGCTTGGCGT
AATCATGGTCATAGCTGTTTCCTGTGTGAAATTGTTATCCGCTCACAATTCCACACAACATACGAGCCGG
AAGCATAAAGTGTAAAGCCTGGGGTGCCTAATGAGTGAGCTAACTCACATTAATTGCGTTGCGCTCACTG
CCCGCTTTCCAGTCGGGAAACCTGTCGTGCCAGCTGCATTAATGAATCGGCCAACGCGCGGGGAGAGGCG
GTTTGCGTATTGGGCGCTCTTCCGCTTCCTCGCTCACTGACTCGCTGCGCTCGGTCGTTCGGCTGCGGCG
AGCGGTATCAGCTCACTCAAAGGCGGTAATACGGTTATCCACAGAATCAGGGGATAACGCAGGAAAGAAC
ATGTGAGCAAAAGGCCAGCAAAAGGCCAGGAACCGTAAAAAGGCCGCGTTGCTGGCGTTTTTCCATAGGC
TCCGCCCCCCTGACGAGCATCACAAAAATCGACGCTCAAGTCAGAGGTGGCGAAACCCGACAGGACTATA
AAGATACCAGGCGTTTCCCCCTGGAAGCTCCCTCGTGCGCTCTCCTGTTCCGACCCTGCCGCTTACCGGA
TACCTGTCCGCCTTTCTCCCTTCGGGAAGCGTGGCGCTTTCTCATAGCTCACGCTGTAGGTATCTCAGTT
CGGTGTAGGTCGTTCGCTCCAAGCTGGGCTGTGTGCACGAACCCCCCGTTCAGCCCGACCGCTGCGCCTT
ATCCGGTAACTATCGTCTTGAGTCCAACCCGGTAAGACACGACTTATCGCCACTGGCAGCAGCCACTGGT
AACAGGATTAGCAGAGCGAGGTATGTAGGCGGTGCTACAGAGTTCTTGAAGTGGTGGCCTAACTACGGCT
ACACTAGAAGAACAGTATTTGGTATCTGCGCTCTGCTGAAGCCAGTTACCTTCGGAAAAAGAGTTGGTAG
CTCTTGATCCGGCAAACAAACCACCGCTGGTAGCGGTGGTTTTTTTGTTTGCAAGCAGCAGATTACGCGC
AGAAAAAAAGGATCTCAAGAAGATCCTTTGATCTTTTCTACGGGGTCTGACGCTCAGTGGAACGAAAACT
CACGTTAAGGGATTTTGGTCATGAGATTATCAAAAAGGATCTTCACCTAGATCCTTTTAAATTAAAAATG
AAGTTTTAAATCAATCTAAAGTATATATGAGTAAACTTGGTCTGACAGTTACCAATGCTTAATCAGTGAG
GCACCTATCTCAGCGATCTGTCTATTTCGTTCATCCATAGTTGCCTGACTCCCCGTCGTGTAGATAACTA
CGATACGGGAGGGCTTACCATCTGGCCCCAGTGCTGCAATGATACCGCGAGACCCACGCTCACCGGCTCC
AGATTTATCAGCAATAAACCAGCCAGCCGGAAGGGCCGAGCGCAGAAGTGGTCCTGCAACTTTATCCGCC
TCCATCCAGTCTATTAATTGTTGCCGGGAAGCTAGAGTAAGTAGTTCGCCAGTTAATAGTTTGCGCAACG
TTGTTGCCATTGCTACAGGCATCGTGGTGTCACGCTCGTCGTTTGGTATGGCTTCATTCAGCTCCGGTTC
CCAACGATCAAGGCGAGTTACATGATCCCCCATGTTGTGCAAAAAAGCGGTTAGCTCCTTCGGTCCTCCG
ATCGTTGTCAGAAGTAAGTTGGCCGCAGTGTTATCACTCATGGTTATGGCAGCACTGCATAATTCTCTTA
CTGTCATGCCATCCGTAAGATGCTTTTCTGTGACTGGTGAGTACTCAACCAAGTCATTCTGAGAATAGTG
TATGCGGCGACCGAGTTGCTCTTGCCCGGCGTCAATACGGGATAATACCGCGCCACATAGCAGAACTTTA
AAAGTGCTCATCATTGGAAAACGTTCTTCGGGGCGAAAACTCTCAAGGATCTTACCGCTGTTGAGATCCA
GTTCGATGTAACCCACTCGTGCACCCAACTGATCTTCAGCATCTTTTACTTTCACCAGCGTTTCTGGGTG
AGCAAAAACAGGAAGGCAAAATGCCGCAAAAAAGGGAATAAGGGCGACACGGAAATGTTGAATACTCATA
CTCTTCCTTTTTCAATATTATTGAAGCATTTATCAGGGTTATTGTCTCATGAGCGGATACATATTTGAAT
GTATTTAGAAAAATAAACAAATAGGGGTTCCGCGCACATTTCCCCGAAAAGTGCCACCTGACGTCGACGG
ATCGGGAGATCTCCCGATCCCCTATGGTGCACTCTCAGTACAATCTGCTCTGATGCCGCATAGTTAAGCC
AGTATCTGCTCCCTGCTTGTGTGTTGGAGGTCGCTGAGTAGTGCGCGAGCAAAATTTAAGCTACAACAAG
GCAAGGCTTGACCGACAATTGCATGAAGAATCTGCTTAGGGTTAGGCGTTTTGCGCTGCTTCGCGATGTA
CGGGCCAGATATACGCGTT
